Addgene plasmid #82031: pICE-HA-CtIP-siR-S664A-S679A-S745A
Purpose: Plasmid for constitutive or doxy-inducible expression of S664A+S679A+S745A human CtIP resistant to a siRNA. Confers resistance to puromycin. Use T-REx cells for doxycycline-inducible expression.
Depositing lab: Sébastien Britton & Patrick Calsou. Depositing organization: CNRS, Delegation Midi Pyrenees. Publication: Coordinated nuclease activities counteract Ku at single-ended DNA double-strand breaks. Chanut P, Britton S, Coates J, Jackson SP, Calsou P. Nat Commun. 2016 Sep 19;7:12889. doi: 10.1038/ncomms12889. PubMed 27641979.
Backbone
  Vector backbone: pICE
  Backbone manufacturer: Synthetic - Addgene plasmid #46960
  Backbone size w/o insert (bp): 5011
  Total vector size (bp): 7705
  Modifications to backbone: HA Tag and cloning sites
  Vector type: Mammalian Expression
  Selectable markers: Puromycin
Growth in bacteria
  Bacterial resistance: Ampicillin, 100 μg/mL
  Growth temperature: 37°C
  Growth strain: DH5alpha
  Copy number: High Copy
Gene/Insert
  Gene/Insert name: CtIP (alt names: RBBP8; hSae2)
  Species: H. sapiens (human)
  Insert size (bp): 2752
  Mutation: Non phosphorylatable mutations on 3 of the main ATM-dependent phosphorylation sites: S664A+S679A+S745A; Mutations making the cDNA resistant to a siRNA
  Entrez Gene: RBBP8 (a.k.a. COM1, CTIP, JAWAD, JWDS, RIM, SAE2, SCKL2)
  Promoter: CMV-tet
  Tag / fusion protein: HA (N terminal on backbone)
  Cloning method: Restriction Enzyme; 5′ cloning site BamHI (not destroyed); 3′ cloning site MluI (not destroyed)
  Sequencing primers: 5′ CMV-F; 3′ BGH-R
Terms and licenses: Academic/Nonprofit Terms; Industry Terms: Not Available to Industry
How to cite: pICE-HA-CtIP-siR-S664A-S679A-S745A was a gift from Sébastien Britton & Patrick Calsou (Addgene plasmid # 82031 ; http://n2t.net/addgene:82031 ; RRID:Addgene_82031)
