[The description below was written by a language model from this plasmid's Addgene catalogue record and pLannotate feature annotations shown in this document.]
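Description:
pICE-HA-CtIP-siR-S664A-S679A-S745A is a 7.7 kb mammalian expression plasmid built on the synthetic pICE backbone, modified to carry an N-terminal HA tag and cloning sites. It is propagated in E. coli as a high-copy plasmid through a ColE1/pUC-type origin with ampicillin resistance (AmpR), and also carries an f1 origin. For selection in mammalian cells, an SV40 early promoter drives the puromycin N-acetyltransferase gene, terminated by an SV40 polyadenylation signal. A short bleomycin-resistance fragment and lac promoter/operator and lacI remnants also appear in the annotation and seem to be backbone leftovers rather than functional parts.

The payload is the human CtIP (RBBP8) cDNA, cloned between BamHI and MluI sites and fused to the backbone-encoded HA tag. It is expressed from a CMV-tet promoter, consisting of the CMV immediate-early enhancer and promoter followed by tet operator sequences, which the automated annotation picks up as short PLtetO-1 and TRE fragments. A bovine growth hormone polyadenylation signal terminates the transcript. In ordinary cells the promoter is constitutively active. In T-REx cells, which express the Tet repressor, transcription is blocked until doxycycline is added, which gives inducible expression.

The insert carries S664A, S679A and S745A substitutions that remove three of the main ATM-dependent phosphorylation sites, as well as mutations that make the cDNA resistant to a siRNA. This allows complementation experiments in which endogenous CtIP is knocked down and replaced by the non-phosphorylatable, HA-detectable mutant. CtIP cooperates with the MRN complex in DNA-end resection, so the plasmid suits studies of how ATM-dependent phosphorylation of CtIP contributes to double-strand break repair.
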