Features (pLannotate 1.2.2; 20 found; start..end, strand, type, name):
     58..2748    +  CDS            RBBP8: CTIP_HUMAN - Also known as CTIP. Experimental evidence at protein level: Swiss-Prot protein existence level 1. Endonuclease that cooperates with the MRE11-RAD50-NBN (MRN) complex in DNA-end resection, the first step of double-strand break (DSB) repair through the homologous recombination (HR) pathway (PubMed:17965729, PubMed:19202191, PubMed:19759395, PubMed:20064462). HR is restricted to S and G2 phases of the cell cycle and preferentially repairs DSBs resulting from replication fork collapse (PubMed:17965729, PubMed:19202191). Key determinant of DSB repair pathway choice, as it commits cells
   2792..3016    +  polyA_signal   bGH poly(A) signal: bovine growth hormone polyadenylation signal
   3020..3041    +  promoter       SV40 promoter (fragment): SV40 enhancer and early promoter
   3062..3490    +  rep_origin     f1 ori (sequence partly withheld): f1 bacteriophage origin of replication; arrow indicates direction of (+) strand synthesis
   3504..3833    +  promoter       SV40 promoter: SV40 enhancer and early promoter
   3885..4484    +  CDS            PuroR: puromycin N-acetyltransferase; pac from Streptomyces alboniger; confers resistance to puromycin
   4494..4619    +  CDS            ble (fragment): BLE_KLEPN - Experimental evidence at protein level: Swiss-Prot protein existence level 1. Binding protein with a strong affinity to the bleomycin family of antibiotics. Binds to CL990; an antimitotic-antibiotic compound. From Klebsiella pneumoniae.
   4614..4735    +  polyA_signal   SV40 poly(A) signal: SV40 polyadenylation signal
   4809..4825    -  protein_bind   lac operator: The lac repressor binds to the lac operator to inhibit transcription in E. coli. This inhibition can be relieved by adding lactose or isopropyl-β-D-thiogalactopyranoside (IPTG). lac repressor encoded by lacI
   4833..4863    -  promoter       lac promoter: promoter for the E. coli lac operon
   4878..4899    -  protein_bind   CAP binding site: CAP binding activates transcription in the presence of cAMP. E. coli catabolite activator protein
   4912..5004    -  CDS            lacI (fragment): lac repressor; lacI; The lac repressor binds to the lac operator to inhibit transcription in E. coli. This inhibition can be relieved by adding lactose or isopropyl-β-D-thiogalactopyranoside (IPTG).
   5187..5772    -  rep_origin     ori: high-copy-number ColE1/pMB1/pBR322/pUC origin of replication
   5943..6803    -  CDS            AmpR: β-lactamase; bla; confers resistance to ampicillin, carbenicillin, and related antibiotics
   6804..6908    -  promoter       AmpR promoter: bla
   6980..7359    +  enhancer       CMV enhancer: human cytomegalovirus immediate early enhancer
   7360..7563    +  promoter       CMV promoter: human cytomegalovirus (CMV) immediate early promoter
   7565..7584    +  promoter       PLtetO-1 promoter (fragment): modified phage lambda PL promoter with tet operator sites (Lutz and Bujard, 1997)
   7586..7605    +  promoter       PLtetO-1 promoter (fragment): modified phage lambda PL promoter with tet operator sites (Lutz and Bujard, 1997)
   7613..7646    +  promoter       TRE3GV promoter (fragment): 3rd-generation Tet-responsive promoter that can be activated by binding of Tet-On® 3G, optimized for retroviral and lentiviral vectors
>Addgene plasmid #82031 | pICE-HA-CtIP-siR-S664A-S679A-S745A | depositor full sequence | sequence record 155380 | Full plasmid sequence
AAGCTTGCGGCCGCCGCCACCATGTACCCCTACGATGTGCCTGACTACGCCGGATCCATGAACATCTCGG
GAAGCAGCTGTGGAAGCCCTAACTCTGCAGATACATCTAGTGACTTTAAGGACCTTTGGACAAAACTAAA
AGAATGTCATGATAGAGAAGTACAAGGTTTACAAGTAAAAGTAACCAAGTTGAAGCAGGAACGAATCTTA
GATGCACAAAGACTAGAAGAATTCTTCACCAAAAATCAACAGCTGAGGGAACAGCAGAAAGTCCTTCATG
AAACCATTAAAGTTTTAGAAGATCGGTTAAGAGCAGGCTTATGTGATCGCTGTGCAGTAACTGAAGAACA
TATGCGGAAAAAACAGCAAGAGTTTGAAAATATCCGGCAGCAGAATCTTAAACTTATTACAGAACTTATG
AATGAAAGGAATACTCTACAGGAAGAAAATAAAAAGCTTTCTGAACAACTCCAGCAGAAAATTGAGAATG
ATCAACAGCATCAAGCAGCTGAGCTTGAATGTGAGGAAGACGTTATTCCAGATTCACCGATAACAGCCTT
CTCATTTTCTGGCGTTAACCGGCTACGAAGAAAGGAGAACCCCCATGTCCGATACATAGAACAAACACAT
ACTAAATTGGAGCACTCTGTGTGTGCAAATGAAATGAGAAAAGTTTCCAAGTCTTCAACTCATCCACAAC
ATAATCCTAATGAAAATGAAATTCTAGTAGCTGACACTTATGACCAAAGTCAATCTCCAATGGCCAAAGC
ACATGGAACAAGCAGCTATACCCCTGATAAGTCATCTTTTAATTTAGCTACAGTTGTTGCTGAAACACTT
GGACTTGGTGTTCAAGAAGAATCTGAAACTCAAGGTCCCATGAGCCCCCTTGGTGATGAGCTCTACCACT
GTCTGGAAGGAAATCACAAGAAACAGCCTTTTGAGGAATCTACAAGAAATACTGAAGATAGTTTAAGATT
TTCAGATTCTACTTCAAAGACTCCTCCTCAAGAAGAATTACCTACTCGAGTGTCATCTCCTGTATTTGGA
GCTACCTCTAGTATCAAAAGTGGTTTAGATTTGAATACAAGTTTGTCCCCTTCTCTTTTACAGCCTGGGA
AAAAAAAACATCTGAAAACACTCCCTTTTAGCAACACTTGTATATCTAGATTAGAAAAAACTAGATCAAA
ATCTGAAGATAGTGCCCTTTTCACACATCACAGTCTTGGGTCTGAAGTGAACAAGATCATTATCCAGTCA
TCTAATAAACAGATACTTATAAATAAAAATATAAGTGAATCCCTAGGTGAACAGAATAGGACTGAGTACG
GTAAAGATTCTAACACTGATAAACATTTGGAGCCCCTGAAATCATTGGGAGGCCGAACATCCAAAAGGAA
GAAAACTGAGGAAGAAAGTGAACATGAAGTAAGCTGCCCCCAAGCTTCTTTTGATAAAGAAAATGCTTTC
CCTTTTCCAATGGATAATCAGTTTTCCATGAATGGAGACTGTGTGATGGATAAACCTCTGGATCTGTCTG
ATCGATTTTCAGCTATTCAGCGTCAAGAGAAAAGCCAAGGAAGTGAGACTTCTAAAAACAAATTTAGGCA
AGTGACTCTTTATGAGGCTTTGAAGACCATTCCAAAGGGCTTTTCCTCAAGCCGTAAGGCCTCAGATGGC
AACTGCACGTTGCCCAAAGATTCCCCAGGGGAGCCCTGTTCACAGGAATGCATCATCCTTCAGCCCTTGA
ATAAATGCTCTCCAGACAATAAACCATCATTACAAATAAAAGAAGAAAATGCTGTCTTTAAAATTCCTCT
ACGTCCACGTGAAAGTTTGGAGACTGAGAATGTTTTAGATGACATAAAGAGTGCTGGTTCTCATGAGCCA
ATAAAAATACAAACCAGGTCAGACCATGGAGGATGTGAACTTGCATCAGTTCTTCAGTTAAATCCATGTA
GAACTGGTAAAATAAAGTCTCTACAAAACAACCAAGATGTATCCTTTGAAAATATCCAGTGGAGTATAGA
TCCGGGAGCAGACCTTGCTCAGTATAAAATGGATGTTACTGTAATAGATACAAAGGATGGCGCTCAGTCA
AAATTAGGAGGAGAGACAGTGGACATGGACTGTACATTGGTTAGTGAAACCGTTCTCTTAAAAATGAAGA
AACAAGAGCAGAAGGGAGAAAAAAGTTCAAATGAAGAAAGAAAAATGAATGATAGCTTGGAAGATATGTT
TGATCGGACAACACATGAAGAGTATGAATCCTGTTTGGCAGACAGTTTCGCCCAAGCAGCAGATGAAGAG
GAGGAATTGTCTACTGCCACAAAGAAACTACACACTCATGGTGATAAACAAGACAAAGTCAAGCAGAAAG
CGTTTGTGGAGCCGTATTTTAAAGGTGATGAAAGAGAGACTAGCTTGCAAAATTTTCCTCATATTGAGGT
GGTTCGGAAAAAAGAGGAGAGAAGAAAACTGCTTGGGCACACGTGTAAGGAATGTGAAATTTATTATGCA
GATATGCCAGCAGAAGAAAGAGAAAAGAAATTGGCTTCCTGCTCAAGACACCGATTCCGCTACATTCCAC
CCAACACACCAGAGAATTTTTGGGAAGTTGGTTTTCCTTCCACTCAGACTTGTATGGAAAGAGGTTATAT
TAAGGAAGATCTTGATCCTTGTCCTCGTCCAAAAAGACGTCAGCCTTACAACGCAATATTTTCTCCAAAA
GGCAAGGAGCAGAAGACATAAACGCGTCTGCAGTCTAGATAAACCCGCTGATCAGCCTCGACTGTGCCTT
CTAGTTGCCAGCCATCTGTTGTTTGCCCCTCCCCCGTGCCTTCCTTGACCCTGGAAGGTGCCACTCCCAC
TGTCCTTTCCTAATAAAATGAGGAAATTGCATCGCATTGTCTGAGTAGGTGTCATTCTATTCTGGGGGGT
GGGGTGGGGCAGGACAGCAAGGGGGAGGATTGGGAAGACAATAGCAGGCATGCTGGGGATGCGGTGGGCT
CTATGGCTTCTGAGGCGGAAAGAACCAGCTGGGGCTCTAGGGGGTATCCCC
[124 nt withheld, positions 3062-3185]
C
[91 nt withheld, positions 3187-3277]
A
[49 nt withheld, positions 3279-3327]
CCTTTGACGTTGGAGTCCACGTTCTTT
[37 nt withheld, positions 3355-3391]
ACCCTATCTCGGTCTATTCTTTTGATTTATAAGGGATTTTGCCGATTTCGGCCTATTGGTTAAAAAATGA
GCTGATTTAACAAAAATTTAACGCGAATTAATTCTGTGGAATGTGTGTCAGTTAGGGTGTGGAAAGTCCC
CAGGCTCCCCAGCAGGCAGAAGTATGCAAAGCATGCATCTCAATTAGTCAGCAACCAGGTGTGGAAAGTC
CCCAGGCTCCCCAGCAGGCAGAAGTATGCAAAGCATGCATCTCAATTAGTCAGCAACCATAGTCCCGCCC
CTAACTCCGCCCATCCCGCCCCTAACTCCGCCCAGTTCCGCCCATTCTCCGCCCCATGGCTGACTAATTT
TTTTTATTTATGCAGAGGCCGAGGCCGCCTCTGCCTCTGAGCTATTCCAGAAGTAGTGAGGAGGCTTTTT
TGGAGGCCTAGGCTTTTGCAAAAAGCTCCCGGGAGCTTGTATATCCATTTTCGGATCTGATCAGCACGTG
ACCATGACCGAGTACAAGCCCACGGTGCGCCTCGCCACCCGCGACGACGTCCCCAGGGCCGTACGCACCC
TCGCCGCCGCGTTCGCCGACTACCCCGCCACGCGCCACACCGTCGATCCGGACCGCCACATCGAGCGGGT
CACCGAGCTGCAAGAACTCTTCCTCACGCGCGTCGGGCTCGACATCGGCAAGGTGTGGGTCGCGGACGAC
GGCGCCGCGGTGGCGGTCTGGACCACGCCGGAGAGCGTCGAAGCGGGGGCGGTGTTCGCCGAGATCGGCC
CGCGCATGGCCGAGTTGAGCGGTTCCCGGCTGGCCGCGCAGCAACAGATGGAAGGCCTCCTGGCGCCGCA
CCGGCCCAAGGAGCCCGCGTGGTTCCTGGCCACCGTCGGCGTCTCGCCCGACCACCAGGGCAAGGGTCTG
GGCAGCGCCGTCGTGCTCCCCGGAGTGGAGGCGGCCGAGCGCGCCGGGGTGCCCGCCTTCCTGGAGACCT
CCGCGCCCCGCAACCTCCCCTTCTACGAGCGGCTCGGCTTCACCGTCACCGCCGACGTCGAGGTGCCCGA
AGGACCGCGCACCTGGTGCATGACCCGCAAGCCCGGTGCCTGACACGTGCTACGAGATTTCGATTCCACC
GCCGCCTTCTATGAAAGGTTGGGCTTCGGAATCGTTTTCCGGGACGCCGGCTGGATGATCCTCCAGCGCG
GGGATCTCATGCTGGAGTTCTTCGCCCACCCCAACTTGTTTATTGCAGCTTATAATGGTTACAAATAAAG
CAATAGCATCACAAATTTCACAAATAAAGCATTTTTTTCACTGCATTCTAGTTGTGGTTTGTCCAAACTC
ATCAATGTATCTTATCATGTCTGGCTAGCCGTCGACCTCTAGCTAGAGCTTGGCGTAATCATGGTCATAG
CTGTTTCCTGTGTGAAATTGTTATCCGCTCACAATTCCACACAACATACGAGCCGGAAGCATAAAGTGTA
AAGCCTGGGGTGCCTAATGAGTGAGCTAACTCACATTAATTGCGTTGCGCTCACTGCCCGCTTTCCAGTC
GGGAAACCTGTCGTGCCAGCTGCATTAATGAATCGGCCAACGCGCGGGGAGAGGCGGTTTGCGTATTGGG
CGCTCTTCCGCTTCCTCGCTCACTGACTCGCTGCGCTCGGTCGTTCGGCTGCGGCGAGCGGTATCAGCTC
ACTCAAAGGCGGTAATACGGTTATCCACAGAATCAGGGGATAACGCAGGAAAGAACATGTGAGCAAAAGG
CCAGCAAAAGGCCAGGAACCGTAAAAAGGCCGCGTTGCTGGCGTTTTTCCATAGGCTCCGCCCCCCTGAC
GAGCATCACAAAAATCGACGCTCAAGTCAGAGGTGGCGAAACCCGACAGGACTATAAAGATACCAGGCGT
TTCCCCCTGGAAGCTCCCTCGTGCGCTCTCCTGTTCCGACCCTGCCGCTTACCGGATACCTGTCCGCCTT
TCTCCCTTCGGGAAGCGTGGCGCTTTCTCATAGCTCACGCTGTAGGTATCTCAGTTCGGTGTAGGTCGTT
CGCTCCAAGCTGGGCTGTGTGCACGAACCCCCCGTTCAGCCCGACCGCTGCGCCTTATCCGGTAACTATC
GTCTTGAGTCCAACCCGGTAAGACACGACTTATCGCCACTGGCAGCAGCCACTGGTAACAGGATTAGCAG
AGCGAGGTATGTAGGCGGTGCTACAGAGTTCTTGAAGTGGTGGCCTAACTACGGCTACACTAGAAGAACA
GTATTTGGTATCTGCGCTCTGCTGAAGCCAGTTACCTTCGGAAAAAGAGTTGGTAGCTCTTGATCCGGCA
AACAAACCACCGCTGGTAGCGGTTTTTTTGTTTGCAAGCAGCAGATTACGCGCAGAAAAAAAGGATCTCA
AGAAGATCCTTTGATCTTTTCTACGGGGTCTGACGCTCAGTGGAACGAAAACTCACGTTAAGGGATTTTG
GTCATGAGATTATCAAAAAGGATCTTCACCTAGATCCTTTTAAATTAAAAATGAAGTTTTAAATCAATCT
AAAGTATATATGAGTAAACTTGGTCTGACAGTTACCAATGCTTAATCAGTGAGGCACCTATCTCAGCGAT
CTGTCTATTTCGTTCATCCATAGTTGCCTGACTCCCCGTCGTGTAGATAACTACGATACGGGAGGGCTTA
CCATCTGGCCCCAGTGCTGCAATGATACCGCGAGACCCACGCTCACCGGCTCCAGATTTATCAGCAATAA
ACCAGCCAGCCGGAAGGGCCGAGCGCAGAAGTGGTCCTGCAACTTTATCCGCCTCCATCCAGTCTATTAA
TTGTTGCCGGGAAGCTAGAGTAAGTAGTTCGCCAGTTAATAGTTTGCGCAACGTTGTTGCCATTGCTACA
GGCATCGTGGTGTCACGCTCGTCGTTTGGTATGGCTTCATTCAGCTCCGGTTCCCAACGATCAAGGCGAG
TTACATGATCCCCCATGTTGTGCAAAAAAGCGGTTAGCTCCTTCGGTCCTCCGATCGTTGTCAGAAGTAA
GTTGGCCGCAGTGTTATCACTCATGGTTATGGCAGCACTGCATAATTCTCTTACTGTCATGCCATCCGTA
AGATGCTTTTCTGTGACTGGTGAGTACTCAACCAAGTCATTCTGAGAATAGTGTATGCGGCGACCGAGTT
GCTCTTGCCCGGCGTCAATACGGGATAATACCGCGCCACATAGCAGAACTTTAAAAGTGCTCATCATTGG
AAAACGTTCTTCGGGGCGAAAACTCTCAAGGATCTTACCGCTGTTGAGATCCAGTTCGATGTAACCCACT
CGTGCACCCAACTGATCTTCAGCATCTTTTACTTTCACCAGCGTTTCTGGGTGAGCAAAAACAGGAAGGC
AAAATGCCGCAAAAAAGGGAATAAGGGCGACACGGAAATGTTGAATACTCATACTCTTCCTTTTTCAATA
TTATTGAAGCATTTATCAGGGTTATTGTCTCATGAGCGGATACATATTTGAATGTATTTAGAAAAATAAA
CAAATAGGGGTTCCGCGCACATTTCCCCGAAAAGTGCCACCTGACGTCGACGGATCGGGAGATCCTGTAC
GGGCCAGATATCCGCGTTGACATTGATTATTGACTAGTTATTAATAGTAATCAATTACGGGGTCATTAGT
TCATAGCCCATATATGGAGTTCCGCGTTACATAACTTACGGTAAATGGCCCGCCTGGCTGACCGCCCAAC
GACCCCCGCCCATTGACGTCAATAATGACGTATGTTCCCATAGTAACGCCAATAGGGACTTTCCATTGAC
GTCAATGGGTGGAGTATTTACGGTAAACTGCCCACTTGGCAGTACATCAAGTGTATCATATGCCAAGTAC
GCCCCCTATTGACGTCAATGACGGTAAATGGCCCGCCTGGCATTATGCCCAGTACATGACCTTATGGGAC
TTTCCTACTTGGCAGTACATCTACGTATTAGTCATCGCTATTACCATGGTGATGCGGTTTTGGCAGTACA
TCAATGGGCGTGGATAGCGGTTTGACTCACGGGGATTTCCAAGTCTCCACCCCATTGACGTCAATGGGAG
TTTGTTTTGGCACCAAAATCAACGGGACTTTCCAAAATGTCGTAACAACTCCGCCCCATTGACGCAAATG
GGCGGTAGGCGTGTACGGTGGGAGGTCTATATAAGCAGAGCTCTCCCTATCAGTGATAGAGATCTCCCTA
TCAGTGATAGAGATCGTCGACGAGCTCGTTTAGTGAACCGTCAGATCGCCTGGAGACGCCATCCACGCTG
TTTTGACCTCCATAGAAGACACCGGGACCGATCCAGCCTCCGGC
