>Addgene plasmid #82031 | pICE-HA-CtIP-siR-S664A-S679A-S745A | addgene partial sequence | sequence record 158056 | CMV-F 5'-CGCAAATGGGCGGTAGGCGTG-3'
GCTCTCCCTATCAGTGATAGAGATCTCCCTATCAGTGATAGAGATCGTCGACGAGCTCGTTTAGTGAACC
GTCAGATCGCCTGGAGACGCCATCCACGCTGTTTTGACCTCCATAGAAGACACCGGGACCGATCCAGCCT
CCGGCAAGCTTGCGGCCGCCGCCACCATGTACCCCTACGATGTGCCTGACTACGCCGGATCCATGAACAT
CTCGGGAAGCAGCTGTGGAAGCCCTAACTCTGCAGATACATCTAGTGACTTTAAGGACCTTTGGACAAAA
CTAAAAGAATGTCATGATAGAGAAGTACAAGGTTTACAAGTAAAAGTAACCAAGTTGAAGCAGGAACGAA
TCTTAGATGCACAAAGACTAGAAGAATTCTTCACCAAAAATCAACAGCTGAGGGAACAGCAGAAAGTCCT
TCATGAAACCATTAAAGTTTTAGAAGATCGGTTAAGAGCAGGCTTATGTGATCGCTGTGCAGTAACTGAA
GAACATATGCGGAAAAAACAGCAAGAGTTTGAAAATATCCGGCAGCAGAATCTTAAACTTATTACAGAAC
TTATGAATGAAAGGAATACTCTACAGGAAGAAAATAAAAAGCTTTCTGAACAACTCCAGCAGAAAATTGA
GAATGATCAACAGCATCAAGCAGCTGAGCTTGAATGTGAGGAAGACGTTATTCCAGATTCACCGATAACA
GCCTTCTCATTTTCTGGCGTTAACCGGCTACGAAGAAAGGAGAACCC
