>Addgene plasmid #82031 | pICE-HA-CtIP-siR-S664A-S679A-S745A | addgene partial sequence | sequence record 158057 | BGH-rev 5'-TAGAAGGCACAGTCGAGG-3'
CAGACGCGTTTATGTCTTCTGCTCCTTGCCTTTTGGAGAAAATATTGCGTTGTAAGGCTGACGTCTTTTT
GGACGAGGACAAGGATCAAGATCTTCCTTAATATAACCTCTTTCCATACAAGTCTGAGTGGAAGGAAAAC
CAACTTCCCAAAAATTCTCTGGTGTGTTGGGTGGAATGTAGCGGAATCGGTGTCTTGAGCAGGAAGCCAA
TTTCTTTTCTCTTTCTTCTGCTGGCATATCTGCATAATAAATTTCACATTCCTTACACGTGTGCCCAAGC
AGTTTTCTTCTCTCCTCTTTTTTCCGAACCACCTCAATATGAGGAAAATTTTGCAAGCTAGTCTCTCTTT
CATCACCTTTAAAATACGGCTCCACAAACGCTTTCTGCTTGACTTTGTCTTGTTTATCACCATGAGTGTG
TAGTTTCTTTGTGGCAGTAGACAATTCCTCCTCTTCATCTGCTGCTTGGGCGAAACTGTCTGCCAAACAG
GATTCATACTCTTCATGTGTTGTCCGATCAAACATATCTTCCAAGCTATCATTCATTTTTCTTTCTTCAT
TTGAACTTTTTTCTCCCTTCTGCTCTTGTTTCTTCATTTTTAAGAGAACGGTTTCACTAACCAATGTACA
GTCCATGTCCACTGTCTCTCCTCCTAATTTTGACTGAGCGCCATCCTTTGTATCTATTACAGTAACATCC
ATTTTATACTGAGCAAGGTCTGCTCCCGGATCTATACTCCACTGGATATTTTCAAAGGATACATCTTGGT
TGTTTTGTAGAGACTTTATTTTACCAGTTC
